>Addgene plasmid #45071 | Lmx1a-in situ probe | addgene partial sequence | sequence record 64492 | M13_pUC_fwd
TGTAATACGACTCACTATAGGGCGAATTGGGCCCTCTAGATGCATGCTCGAGCGGCCGCCAGTGTGATGG
ATATCTGCAGAATTCGCCCTTAGTCTGTCTGCGAGGGCTGTCAGCGGGTCATCTCGGACAGGTTTCTGCT
GCGGCTCAACGACAGCTTCTGGCACGAGCAATGCGTGCAGTGTGCCTCCTGCAAAGAGCCCCTGGAGACC
ACCTGCTTCTACCGGGACAAGAAGCTCTACTGCAAGTACCACTACGAGAAACTGTTTGCTGTCAAATGTG
GGGGCTGCTTCGAGGCCATTGCGCCCAATGAGTTTGTCATGCGTGCCCAGAAGAGCGTATACCACCTGAG
CTGCTTCTGCTGCTGCGTCTGTGAGCGACAGCTGCAGAAGGGTGACGAGTTTGTCCTGAAGGAGGGCCAG
CTGCTCTGCAAAGGGGACTATGAGAAAGAACGGGAGCTGCTGAGCCTGGTGAGCCCTGCGGCCTCAGACT
CAGGCAAAAGCGATGATGAGGAGAGCCTTTGCAAGTCAGCCCATGGGGCAGGAAAAGGAGCATCAGAGGA
CGGCAAGGACCATAAGCGACCCAAACGTCCCAGAACTATCCTGACCACTCAGCAGAGGAGAGCATTCAAG
GCCTCGTTTGAAGTATCCTCCAAGCCCTGCAGAAAGGTGAGGGAGACTCTGGCTGCGGAGACAGGGCTGA
GTGTCCGTGTGGTTCAGGTGTGGTTCCAGAACCAGCGAGCCAAGATGAAGAAGCTGGCCCGGCGACAGCA
GCAACAGCAACAGGACCAACAGAACACCCAGAGGCTGACTTCTGCTCAGACAAATGGTAGTGGGAATGCG
GGCATGGAAGGGATCATGAACCCCTATACAACGTTGCCCACCCCACAGCAGCTGCTGGCCATTGA
