>Addgene plasmid #45071 | Lmx1a-in situ probe | addgene partial sequence | sequence record 64493 | M13_pUC_rev
ATTACGCCAAGCTATTTAGGTGACACTATAGAATACTCAAGCTATGCATCAAGCTTGGTACCGAGCTCGG
ATCCACTAGTAACGGCCGCCAGTGTGCTGGAATTCGCCCTTCTCAAGAGGTGAAATAGGAATTCTGCATG
GAGTACAGATGGTCAATGGGGTTTCCCACTCTGGACTGCAGGGGCCCAGCTTCTGAGGTTGCCAGGAAGC
AGTCTCCCAGGTTACTGAGAGATGTGTCATCACTATCCAAGTCATGGAAAAGAGGTTCAGCACCATAGGG
GTGCATGTGATCTCCAGGCATCTGGGGTGGGGTGAGACCCTGTCGGAAGGGATCAGAGTTGTAGACGCTC
TGTTCAATGGCCAGCAGCTGCTGTGGGGTGGGCAACGTTGTATAGGGGTTCATGATCCCTTCCATGCCCG
CATTCCCACTACCATTTGTCTGAGCAGAAGTCAGCCTCTGGGTGTTCTGTTGGTCCTGTTGCTGTTGCTG
CTGTCGCCGGGCCAGCTTCTTCATCTTGGCTCGCTGGTTCTGGAACCACACCTGAACCACACGGACACTC
AGCCCTGTCTCCGCAGCCAGAGTCTCCCTCACCTTTCTGCAGGGCTTGGAGGATACTTCAAACGAGGCCT
TGAATGCTCTCCTCTGCTGAGTGGTCAGGATAGTTCTGGGACGTTTGGGTCGCTTATGGTCCTTGCCGTC
CTCTGATGCTCCTTTTCCTGCCCCATGGGCTGACTTGCAAAGGCTCTCCTCATCATCGCTTTTGCCTGAG
TCTGAGGCCGCAGGGCTCACCAGGCTCAGCAGCTCCCGTTCTTTCTCATAGTCCCCTTTGCAGAGCAGCT
GGCCCTCCTTCAGGACAAACTCGTCACCCTTC
