[The description below was written by a language model from this plasmid's Addgene catalogue record.]
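Description:
Lmx1a-in situ probe is a riboprobe template plasmid built in the pCRII-TOPO backbone, a commercial TOPO cloning vector of about 3.95 kb that accepts PCR products directly and flanks them with opposing T7 and SP6 bacteriophage promoters. It is propagated in E. coli as a high-copy plasmid under ampicillin selection. Although the catalogue lists the vector type as mammalian expression, the record names no mammalian promoter, and the backbone, the construct name and the depositor's notes all point to in vitro transcription rather than expression in cells.

The insert is a fragment of mouse Lmx1a, which encodes LIM homeobox transcription factor 1 alpha, the gene associated with the dreher mutant. The record describes it as positions 94–1149 of the reference cDNA and gives an insert size of roughly 1.15 kb; the word "residues" here most plausibly refers to nucleotide positions, though the record does not say so explicitly. Because the fragment sits between the two phage promoters, either strand can be transcribed. According to the depositor comments, linearising with EcoRV and transcribing with SP6 polymerase gives the antisense RNA, which hybridises to endogenous Lmx1a mRNA. Linearising with BamHI and transcribing with T7 polymerase gives the sense strand, which typically serves as a negative control. Cutting the plasmid downstream of the insert produces run-off transcripts of defined length.

The construct is intended for making labelled RNA probes to map Lmx1a expression by in situ hybridisation in mouse tissue. No feature table was provided, so other backbone elements cannot be confirmed from the record.
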