Addgene plasmid #45071: Lmx1a-in situ probe
Depositing lab: Kathleen Millen. Depositing organization: Seattle Children's Hospital and Research Institute.
Backbone
  Vector backbone: pCRII-TOPO
  Backbone manufacturer: Invitrogen
  Backbone size w/o insert (bp): 3950
  Vector type: Mammalian Expression
Growth in bacteria
  Bacterial resistance: Ampicillin, 100 μg/mL
  Growth temperature: 37°C
  Growth strain: DH5alpha
  Copy number: High Copy
Gene/Insert
  Gene/Insert name: Lmx1a LIM homeobox transcription factor 1 alpha (residues 94-1149) (alt name: Lmx1a)
  Species: M. musculus (mouse)
  Insert size (bp): 1150
  Mutation: Lmx1a residues 94-1149
  GenBank ID: AF226662
  Entrez Gene: Lmx1a (a.k.a. Lmx1.1, dr, dreher, sst)
  Cloning method: TOPO Cloning
  Sequencing primers: 5′ T7; 3′ SP6
Terms and licenses: Academic/Nonprofit Terms; Industry Terms: Not Available to Industry
Depositor comments: For antisense RNA: cut with EcoRV, use SP6. For sense RNA: cut with BamHI, use T7.
How to cite: Lmx1a-in situ probe was a gift from Kathleen Millen (Addgene plasmid # 45071 ; http://n2t.net/addgene:45071 ; RRID:Addgene_45071)
